Addgene plasmid #186343: CIRC
Purpose: Contains VEGFA exon 7 and part of intronic flanking regions enabling expression of hsa_circ_0076611 (circVEGF)
Depositing lab: Giovanni Blandino. Depositing organization: IRCCS Istituto Nazionale Tumori Regina Elena (IFO). Publication: MALAT1-dependent hsa_circ_0076611 regulates translation rate in triple-negative breast cancer. Turco C, Esposito G, Iaiza A, Goeman F, Benedetti A, Gallo E, Daralioti T, Perracchio L, Sacconi A, Pasanisi P, Muti P, Pulito C, Strano S, Ianniello Z, Fatica A, Forcato M, Fazi F, Blandino G, Fontemaggi G. Commun Biol. 2022 Jun 16;5(1):598. doi: 10.1038/s42003-022-03539-x. PubMed 35710947.
Backbone
  Vector backbone: pcDNA3.1
  Backbone manufacturer: invitrogen
  Backbone size w/o insert (bp): 5428
  Total vector size (bp): 6177
  Modifications to backbone: Hind III to Xho I removal from MCS during cloning
  Vector type: Mammalian Expression
Growth in bacteria
  Bacterial resistance: Ampicillin, 100 μg/mL
  Growth temperature: 37°C
  Growth strain: DH5alpha
  Copy number: High Copy
Gene/Insert
  Gene/Insert name: VEGFA (alt name: VEGF)
  Species: H. sapiens (human)
  Insert size (bp): 749
  GenBank ID: NM_001025366.3 NM_001025366.3
  Entrez Gene: VEGFA (a.k.a. L-VEGF, MVCD1, VEGF, VPF)
  Cloning method: Restriction Enzyme; 5′ cloning site HindIII (not destroyed); 3′ cloning site XhoI (not destroyed)
  Sequencing primers: 5′ T7
Terms and licenses: Academic/Nonprofit Terms; Industry Terms: Not Available to Industry
How to cite: CIRC was a gift from Giovanni Blandino (Addgene plasmid # 186343 ; http://n2t.net/addgene:186343 ; RRID:Addgene_186343)
