[The description below was written by a language model from this plasmid's Addgene catalogue record and pLannotate feature annotations shown in this document.]
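Description:
CIRC is a mammalian expression plasmid built on the pcDNA3.1 backbone and designed to produce the circular RNA hsa_circ_0076611 (circVEGF) from a human VEGFA minigene. It is maintained in E. coli as a high-copy plasmid through a ColE1/pUC-type origin with ampicillin selection from the β-lactamase gene. An f1 origin is also present. For selection in mammalian cells, the backbone carries a neomycin phosphotransferase cassette driven by the SV40 enhancer/early promoter and terminated by the SV40 polyadenylation signal.

The payload is a fragment of about 749 bp containing VEGFA exon 7 and portions of its flanking introns, cloned between HindIII and XhoI in place of the intervening polylinker. It lies downstream of the CMV immediate-early enhancer and promoter and upstream of the bovine growth hormone polyadenylation signal. A T7 promoter just before the insert serves as a sequencing primer site. Keeping the intronic flanks preserves the splice sites around exon 7, so the CMV-driven transcript can undergo back-splicing to give the single-exon circle.

The automated annotation places its VEGFA protein match on the minus strand. The match is short and covers only part of the insert, so it is not enough to establish the insert's orientation. Small hits labelled as an HIV-1 LTR fragment, ble, lacI and bom look like partial matches to backbone sequence rather than functional elements. The sequenced record is 6,108 nt, slightly shorter than the listed total of 6,177 bp. The plasmid is intended for overexpressing circVEGF in cultured cells, and the associated study concerns this circRNA's role in regulating translation in triple-negative breast cancer.
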