Features (pLannotate 1.2.2; 20 found; start..end, strand, type, name):
    149..528     +  enhancer       CMV enhancer: human cytomegalovirus immediate early enhancer
    529..732     +  promoter       CMV promoter: human cytomegalovirus (CMV) immediate early promoter
    728..761     +  LTR            5' LTR (truncated) (fragment): truncated 5' long terminal repeat (LTR) from HIV-1
    777..795     +  promoter       T7 promoter: promoter for bacteriophage T7 RNA polymerase
   1155..1313    -  CDS            VEGFA (fragment): VEGFA_HUMAN - Also known as VEGF. Experimental evidence at protein level: Swiss-Prot protein existence level 1. Growth factor active in angiogenesis, vasculogenesis and endothelial cell growth. Induces endothelial cell proliferation, promotes cell migration, inhibits apoptosis and induces permeabilization of blood vessels. Binds to the FLT1/VEGFR1 and KDR/VEGFR2 receptors, heparan sulfate and heparin. NRP1/Neuropilin-1 binds isoforms VEGF-165 and VEGF-145. Isoform VEGF165B binds to KDR but does not activate downstream signaling pathways, does not activate angiogenesis and inhibits tumor growth
   1619..1843    +  polyA_signal   bGH poly(A) signal: bovine growth hormone polyadenylation signal
   1847..1868    +  promoter       SV40 promoter (fragment): SV40 enhancer and early promoter
   1889..2317    +  rep_origin     f1 ori (sequence partly withheld): f1 bacteriophage origin of replication; arrow indicates direction of (+) strand synthesis
   2331..2660    +  promoter       SV40 promoter: SV40 enhancer and early promoter
   2727..3518    +  CDS            neo: KKA2_KLEPN - Also known as kan, nptII. Experimental evidence at protein level: Swiss-Prot protein existence level 1. Resistance to kanamycin, neomycin, paromomycin, ribostamycin, butirosin and gentamicin B. From Klebsiella pneumoniae.
   3542..3700    +  CDS            ble (fragment): BLE_KLEPN - Experimental evidence at protein level: Swiss-Prot protein existence level 1. Binding protein with a strong affinity to the bleomycin family of antibiotics. Binds to CL990; an antimitotic-antibiotic compound. From Klebsiella pneumoniae.
   3695..3816    +  polyA_signal   SV40 poly(A) signal: SV40 polyadenylation signal
   3889..3905    -  protein_bind   lac operator: The lac repressor binds to the lac operator to inhibit transcription in E. coli. This inhibition can be relieved by adding lactose or isopropyl-β-D-thiogalactopyranoside (IPTG). lac repressor encoded by lacI
   3913..3943    -  promoter       lac promoter: promoter for the E. coli lac operon
   3958..3979    -  protein_bind   CAP binding site: CAP binding activates transcription in the presence of cAMP. E. coli catabolite activator protein
   3992..4084    -  CDS            lacI (fragment): lac repressor; lacI; The lac repressor binds to the lac operator to inhibit transcription in E. coli. This inhibition can be relieved by adding lactose or isopropyl-β-D-thiogalactopyranoside (IPTG).
   4267..4855    -  rep_origin     ori: high-copy-number ColE1/pMB1/pBR322/pUC origin of replication
   5026..5886    -  CDS            AmpR: β-lactamase; bla; confers resistance to ampicillin, carbenicillin, and related antibiotics
   5887..5991    -  promoter       AmpR promoter: bla
   6050..6102    -  misc_feature   bom (fragment): basis of mobility region from pBR322
>Addgene plasmid #186343 | CIRC | addgene full sequence | sequence record 366310 | Addgene NGS Result
CCTGCTTGTGTGTTGGAGGTCGCTGAGTAGTGCGCGAGCAAAATTTAAGCTACAACAAGGCAAGGCTTGA
CCGACAATTGCATGAAGAATCTGCTTAGGGTTAGGCGTTTTGCGCTGCTTCGCGATGTACGGGCCAGATA
TACGCGTTGACATTGATTATTGACTAGTTATTAATAGTAATCAATTACGGGGTCATTAGTTCATAGCCCA
TATATGGAGTTCCGCGTTACATAACTTACGGTAAATGGCCCGCCTGGCTGACCGCCCAACGACCCCCGCC
CATTGACGTCAATAATGACGTATGTTCCCATAGTAACGCCAATAGGGACTTTCCATTGACGTCAATGGGT
GGAGTATTTACGGTAAACTGCCCACTTGGCAGTACATCAAGTGTATCATATGCCAAGTACGCCCCCTATT
GACGTCAATGACGGTAAATGGCCCGCCTGGCATTATGCCCAGTACATGACCTTATGGGACTTTCCTACTT
GGCAGTACATCTACGTATTAGTCATCGCTATTACCATGGTGATGCGGTTTTGGCAGTACATCAATGGGCG
TGGATAGCGGTTTGACTCACGGGGATTTCCAAGTCTCCACCCCATTGACGTCAATGGGAGTTTGTTTTGG
CACCAAAATCAACGGGACTTTCCAAAATGTCGTAACAACTCCGCCCCATTGACGCAAATGGGCGGTAGGC
GTGTACGGTGGGAGGTCTATATAAGCAGAGCTCTCTGGCTAACTAGAGAACCCACTGCTTACTGGCTTAT
CGAAATTAATACGACTCACTATAGGGAGACCCAAGCTGGCTAGCGTTTAAACGGGCCCTCTAGACTCGAG
GAGCAGAAGGACCACAGGACACAACACACAGCTTGCGTCCACACCACTACACTAAGCCACACCAGCCTAC
CACTCAGGCAACCAGGGCAACCTCGGAACAGGCCCCGCCAGGCTGGACCAGTGCCTGCAGCCCACCACAG
GGGCCTTAAAAGCAGAGAAGGCAGCAGTCACCAGGCAGGCAGCTAGAAACTGAGCAAGCAGCTGGCCCCT
CTCAGGCGCTCTCCCGCTCGCTCGCTCGCTCACTCTCTTTCTCTCTCTCTCTCCCCATCTCTGTGTGATG
CCCCTCTCTGACTTGCTTGCCCTCTGGGAACCAACCTGCAAGTACGTTCGTTTAACTCAAGCTGCCTCGC
CTTGCAACGCGAGTCTGTGTTTTTGCAGGAACATTTACACGTCTGCGGATCTTGTACAAACAAATGCTTT
CTCCGCTCTGAGCAAGGCCCACAGGGACTGCAAAAAGGCAAAAGGAAAGACATCTAAGCTAGAGCATCAG
CAGAGAGAGAGAAAAAAAATCACCATGCAACACCCCCTAACATGTCCGCAGCTGCACCCCCACCCAGCCG
GTCAGCCCCCAGGCCCTGGAAGGATCCGAGCGCTACAGCAAAAGACAGAGAGAGCGGCGGAAAGAGGCAG
CACTGGCTAGGACACCTGCCGCAGGAAGAGGCGGGCACAGACGGGCAGAGAGTGCAGGGAGAGGCTGCCA
TAAGGGGCAATGCTGTGTCTCTGGGAGACAAGGGTGAGTCTCAGGCAAGCTTAAGTTTAAACCGCTGATC
AGCCTCGACTGTGCCTTCTAGTTGCCAGCCATCTGTTGTTTGCCCCTCCCCCGTGCCTTCCTTGACCCTG
GAAGGTGCCACTCCCACTGTCCTTTCCTAATAAAATGAGGAAATTGCATCGCATTGTCTGAGTAGGTGTC
ATTCTATTCTGGGGGGTGGGGTGGGGCAGGACAGCAAGGGGGAGGATTGGGAAGACAATAGCAGGCATGC
TGGGGATGCGGTGGGCTCTATGGCTTCTGAGGCGGAAAGAACCAGCTGGGGCTCTAGGGGGTATCCCC
[124 nt withheld, positions 1889-2012]
C
[91 nt withheld, positions 2014-2104]
A
[49 nt withheld, positions 2106-2154]
CCTTTGACGTTGGAGTCCACGTTCTTT
[37 nt withheld, positions 2182-2218]
ACCCTATCTCGGTCTATTCTTTTGATTTATAAGGGATTTTGCCGATTTCGGCCTATTGGTTAAAAAATGA
GCTGATTTAACAAAAATTTAACGCGAATTAATTCTGTGGAATGTGTGTCAGTTAGGGTGTGGAAAGTCCC
CAGGCTCCCCAGCAGGCAGAAGTATGCAAAGCATGCATCTCAATTAGTCAGCAACCAGGTGTGGAAAGTC
CCCAGGCTCCCCAGCAGGCAGAAGTATGCAAAGCATGCATCTCAATTAGTCAGCAACCATAGTCCCGCCC
CTAACTCCGCCCATCCCGCCCCTAACTCCGCCCAGTTCCGCCCATTCTCCGCCCCATGGCTGACTAATTT
TTTTTATTTATGCAGAGGCCGAGGCCGCCTCTGCCTCTGAGCTATTCCAGAAGTAGTGAGGAGGCTTTTT
TGGAGGCCTAGGCTTTTGCAAAAAGCTCCCGGGAGCTTGTATATCCATTTTCGGATCTGATCAAGAGACA
GGATGAGGATCGTTTCGCATGATTGAACAAGATGGATTGCACGCAGGTTCTCCGGCCGCTTGGGTGGAGA
GGCTATTCGGCTATGACTGGGCACAACAGACAATCGGCTGCTCTGATGCCGCCGTGTTCCGGCTGTCAGC
GCAGGGGCGCCCGGTTCTTTTTGTCAAGACCGACCTGTCCGGTGCCCTGAATGAACTGCAGGACGAGGCA
GCGCGGCTATCGTGGCTGGCCACGACGGGCGTTCCTTGCGCAGCTGTGCTCGACGTTGTCACTGAAGCGG
GAAGGGACTGGCTGCTATTGGGCGAAGTGCCGGGGCAGGATCTCCTGTCATCTCACCTTGCTCCTGCCGA
GAAAGTATCCATCATGGCTGATGCAATGCGGCGGCTGCATACGCTTGATCCGGCTACCTGCCCATTCGAC
CACCAAGCGAAACATCGCATCGAGCGAGCACGTACTCGGATGGAAGCCGGTCTTGTCGATCAGGATGATC
TGGACGAAGAGCATCAGGGGCTCGCGCCAGCCGAACTGTTCGCCAGGCTCAAGGCGCGCATGCCCGACGG
CGAGGATCTCGTCGTGACCCATGGCGATGCCTGCTTGCCGAATATCATGGTGGAAAATGGCCGCTTTTCT
GGATTCATCGACTGTGGCCGGCTGGGTGTGGCGGACCGCTATCAGGACATAGCGTTGGCTACCCGTGATA
TTGCTGAAGAGCTTGGCGGCGAATGGGCTGACCGCTTCCTCGTGCTTTACGGTATCGCCGCTCCCGATTC
GCAGCGCATCGCCTTCTATCGCCTTCTTGACGAGTTCTTCTGAGCGGGACTCTGGGGTTCGAAATGACCG
ACCAAGCGACGCCCAACCTGCCATCACGAGATTTCGATTCCACCGCCGCCTTCTATGAAAGGTTGGGCTT
CGGAATCGTTTTCCGGGACGCCGGCTGGATGATCCTCCAGCGCGGGGATCTCATGCTGGAGTTCTTCGCC
CACCCCAACTTGTTTATTGCAGCTTATAATGGTTACAAATAAAGCAATAGCATCACAAATTTCACAAATA
AAGCATTTTTTTCACTGCATTCTAGTTGTGGTTTGTCCAAACTCATCAATGTATCTTATCATGTCTGTAT
ACCGTCGACCTCTAGCTAGAGCTTGGCGTAATCATGGTCATAGCTGTTTCCTGTGTGAAATTGTTATCCG
CTCACAATTCCACACAACATACGAGCCGGAAGCATAAAGTGTAAAGCCTGGGGTGCCTAATGAGTGAGCT
AACTCACATTAATTGCGTTGCGCTCACTGCCCGCTTTCCAGTCGGGAAACCTGTCGTGCCAGCTGCATTA
ATGAATCGGCCAACGCGCGGGGAGAGGCGGTTTGCGTATTGGGCGCTCTTCCGCTTCCTCGCTCACTGAC
TCGCTGCGCTCGGTCGTTCGGCTGCGGCGAGCGGTATCAGCTCACTCAAAGGCGGTAATACGGTTATCCA
CAGAATCAGGGGATAACGCAGGAAAGAACATGTGAGCAAAAGGCCAGCAAAAGGCCAGGAACCGTAAAAA
GGCCGCGTTGCTGGCGTTTTTCCATAGGCTCCGCCCCCCTGACGAGCATCACAAAAATCGACGCTCAAGT
CAGAGGTGGCGAAACCCGACAGGACTATAAAGATACCAGGCGTTTCCCCCTGGAAGCTCCCTCGTGCGCT
CTCCTGTTCCGACCCTGCCGCTTACCGGATACCTGTCCGCCTTTCTCCCTTCGGGAAGCGTGGCGCTTTC
TCATAGCTCACGCTGTAGGTATCTCAGTTCGGTGTAGGTCGTTCGCTCCAAGCTGGGCTGTGTGCACGAA
CCCCCCGTTCAGCCCGACCGCTGCGCCTTATCCGGTAACTATCGTCTTGAGTCCAACCCGGTAAGACACG
ACTTATCGCCACTGGCAGCAGCCACTGGTAACAGGATTAGCAGAGCGAGGTATGTAGGCGGTGCTACAGA
GTTCTTGAAGTGGTGGCCTAACTACGGCTACACTAGAAGAACAGTATTTGGTATCTGCGCTCTGCTGAAG
CCAGTTACCTTCGGAAAAAGAGTTGGTAGCTCTTGATCCGGCAAACAAACCACCGCTGGTAGCGGTGGTT
TTTTTGTTTGCAAGCAGCAGATTACGCGCAGAAAAAAAGGATCTCAAGAAGATCCTTTGATCTTTTCTAC
GGGGTCTGACGCTCAGTGGAACGAAAACTCACGTTAAGGGATTTTGGTCATGAGATTATCAAAAAGGATC
TTCACCTAGATCCTTTTAAATTAAAAATGAAGTTTTAAATCAATCTAAAGTATATATGAGTAAACTTGGT
CTGACAGTTACCAATGCTTAATCAGTGAGGCACCTATCTCAGCGATCTGTCTATTTCGTTCATCCATAGT
TGCCTGACTCCCCGTCGTGTAGATAACTACGATACGGGAGGGCTTACCATCTGGCCCCAGTGCTGCAATG
ATACCGCGAGACCCACGCTCACCGGCTCCAGATTTATCAGCAATAAACCAGCCAGCCGGAAGGGCCGAGC
GCAGAAGTGGTCCTGCAACTTTATCCGCCTCCATCCAGTCTATTAATTGTTGCCGGGAAGCTAGAGTAAG
TAGTTCGCCAGTTAATAGTTTGCGCAACGTTGTTGCCATTGCTACAGGCATCGTGGTGTCACGCTCGTCG
TTTGGTATGGCTTCATTCAGCTCCGGTTCCCAACGATCAAGGCGAGTTACATGATCCCCCATGTTGTGCA
AAAAAGCGGTTAGCTCCTTCGGTCCTCCGATCGTTGTCAGAAGTAAGTTGGCCGCAGTGTTATCACTCAT
GGTTATGGCAGCACTGCATAATTCTCTTACTGTCATGCCATCCGTAAGATGCTTTTCTGTGACTGGTGAG
TACTCAACCAAGTCATTCTGAGAATAGTGTATGCGGCGACCGAGTTGCTCTTGCCCGGCGTCAATACGGG
ATAATACCGCGCCACATAGCAGAACTTTAAAAGTGCTCATCATTGGAAAACGTTCTTCGGGGCGAAAACT
CTCAAGGATCTTACCGCTGTTGAGATCCAGTTCGATGTAACCCACTCGTGCACCCAACTGATCTTCAGCA
TCTTTTACTTTCACCAGCGTTTCTGGGTGAGCAAAAACAGGAAGGCAAAATGCCGCAAAAAAGGGAATAA
GGGCGACACGGAAATGTTGAATACTCATACTCTTCCTTTTTCAATATTATTGAAGCATTTATCAGGGTTA
TTGTCTCATGAGCGGATACATATTTGAATGTATTTAGAAAAATAAACAAATAGGGGTTCCGCGCACATTT
CCCCGAAAAGTGCCACCTGACGTCGACGGATCGGGAGATCTCCCGATCCCCTATGGTGCACTCTCAGTAC
AATCTGCTCTGATGCCGCATAGTTAAGCCAGTATCTGCTC
